>Addgene plasmid #89897 | pcDNA3-FLAG-mTET2 (N500) | addgene full sequence | sequence record 177685 | Addgene NGS Result
[36 nt withheld, positions 1-36]
ACCCTATCTCGGTCTATTCTTTTGATTTATAAGGGATTTTGCCGATTTCGGCCTATTGGTTAAAAAATGA
GCTGATTTAACAAAAATTTAACGCGAATTAATTCTGTGGAATGTGTGTCAGTTAGGGTGTGGAAAGTCCC
CAGGCTCCCCAGCAGGCAGAAGTATGCAAAGCATGCATCTCAATTAGTCAGCAACCAGGTGTGGAAAGTC
CCCAGGCTCCCCAGCAGGCAGAAGTATGCAAAGCATGCATCTCAATTAGTCAGCAACCATAGTCCCGCCC
CTAACTCCGCCCATCCCGCCCCTAACTCCGCCCAGTTCCGCCCATTCTCCGCCCCATGGCTGACTAATTT
TTTTTATTTATGCAGAGGCCGAGGCCGCCTCTGCCTCTGAGCTATTCCAGAAGTAGTGAGGAGGCTTTTT
TGGAGGCCTAGGCTTTTGCAAAAAGCTCCCGGGAGCTTGTATATCCATTTTCGGATCTGATCAAGAGACA
GGATGAGGATCGTTTCGCATGATTGAACAAGATGGATTGCACGCAGGTTCTCCGGCCGCTTGGGTGGAGA
GGCTATTCGGCTATGACTGGGCACAACAGACAATCGGCTGCTCTGATGCCGCCGTGTTCCGGCTGTCAGC
GCAGGGGCGCCCGGTTCTTTTTGTCAAGACCGACCTGTCCGGTGCCCTGAATGAACTGCAGGACGAGGCA
GCGCGGCTATCGTGGCTGGCCACGACGGGCGTTCCTTGCGCAGCTGTGCTCGACGTTGTCACTGAAGCGG
GAAGGGACTGGCTGCTATTGGGCGAAGTGCCGGGGCAGGATCTCCTGTCATCTCACCTTGCTCCTGCCGA
GAAAGTATCCATCATGGCTGATGCAATGCGGCGGCTGCATACGCTTGATCCGGCTACCTGCCCATTCGAC
CACCAAGCGAAACATCGCATCGAGCGAGCACGTACTCGGATGGAAGCCGGTCTTGTCGATCAGGATGATC
TGGACGAAGAGCATCAGGGGCTCGCGCCAGCCGAACTGTTCGCCAGGCTCAAGGCGCGCATGCCCGACGG
CGAGGATCTCGTCGTGACCCATGGCGATGCCTGCTTGCCGAATATCATGGTGGAAAATGGCCGCTTTTCT
GGATTCATCGACTGTGGCCGGCTGGGTGTGGCGGACCGCTATCAGGACATAGCGTTGGCTACCCGTGATA
TTGCTGAAGAGCTTGGCGGCGAATGGGCTGACCGCTTCCTCGTGCTTTACGGTATCGCCGCTCCCGATTC
GCAGCGCATCGCCTTCTATCGCCTTCTTGACGAGTTCTTCTGAGCGGGACTCTGGGGTTCGAAATGACCG
ACCAAGCGACGCCCAACCTGCCATCACGAGATTTCGATTCCACCGCCGCCTTCTATGAAAGGTTGGGCTT
CGGAATCGTTTTCCGGGACGCCGGCTGGATGATCCTCCAGCGCGGGGATCTCATGCTGGAGTTCTTCGCC
CACCCCAACTTGTTTATTGCAGCTTATAATGGTTACAAATAAAGCAATAGCATCACAAATTTCACAAATA
AAGCATTTTTTTCACTGCATTCTAGTTGTGGTTTGTCCAAACTCATCAATGTATCTTATCATGTCTGTAT
ACCGTCGACCTCTAGCTAGAGCTTGGCGTAATCATGGTCATAGCTGTTTCCTGTGTGAAATTGTTATCCG
CTCACAATTCCACACAACATACGAGCCGGAAGCATAAAGTGTAAAGCCTGGGGTGCCTAATGAGTGAGCT
AACTCACATTAATTGCGTTGCGCTCACTGCCCGCTTTCCAGTCGGGAAACCTGTCGTGCCAGCTGCATTA
ATGAATCGGCCAACGCGCGGGGAGAGGCGGTTTGCGTATTGGGCGCTCTTCCGCTTCCTCGCTCACTGAC
TCGCTGCGCTCGGTCGTTCGGCTGCGGCGAGCGGTATCAGCTCACTCAAAGGCGGTAATACGGTTATCCA
CAGAATCAGGGGATAACGCAGGAAAGAACATGTGAGCAAAAGGCCAGCAAAAGGCCAGGAACCGTAAAAA
GGCCGCGTTGCTGGCGTTTTTCCATAGGCTCCGCCCCCCTGACGAGCATCACAAAAATCGACGCTCAAGT
CAGAGGTGGCGAAACCCGACAGGACTATAAAGATACCAGGCGTTTCCCCCTGGAAGCTCCCTCGTGCGCT
CTCCTGTTCCGACCCTGCCGCTTACCGGATACCTGTCCGCCTTTCTCCCTTCGGGAAGCGTGGCGCTTTC
TCATAGCTCACGCTGTAGGTATCTCAGTTCGGTGTAGGTCGTTCGCTCCAAGCTGGGCTGTGTGCACGAA
CCCCCCGTTCAGCCCGACCGCTGCGCCTTATCCGGTAACTATCGTCTTGAGTCCAACCCGGTAAGACACG
ACTTATCGCCACTGGCAGCAGCCACTGGTAACAGGATTAGCAGAGCGAGGTATGTAGGCGGTGCTACAGA
GTTCTTGAAGTGGTGGCCTAACTACGGCTACACTAGAAGAACAGTATTTGGTATCTGCGCTCTGCTGAAG
CCAGTTACCTTCGGAAAAAGAGTTGGTAGCTCTTGATCCGGCAAACAAACCACCGCTGGTAGCGGTGGTT
TTTTTGTTTGCAAGCAGCAGATTACGCGCAGAAAAAAAGGATCTCAAGAAGATCCTTTGATCTTTTCTAC
GGGGTCTGACGCTCAGTGGAACGAAAACTCACGTTAAGGGATTTTGGTCATGAGATTATCAAAAAGGATC
TTCACCTAGATCCTTTTAAATTAAAAATGAAGTTTTAAATCAATCTAAAGTATATATGAGTAAACTTGGT
CTGACAGTTACCAATGCTTAATCAGTGAGGCACCTATCTCAGCGATCTGTCTATTTCGTTCATCCATAGT
TGCCTGACTCCCCGTCGTGTAGATAACTACGATACGGGAGGGCTTACCATCTGGCCCCAGTGCTGCAATG
ATACCGCGAGACCCACGCTCACCGGCTCCAGATTTATCAGCAATAAACCAGCCAGCCGGAAGGGCCGAGC
GCAGAAGTGGTCCTGCAACTTTATCCGCCTCCATCCAGTCTATTAATTGTTGCCGGGAAGCTAGAGTAAG
TAGTTCGCCAGTTAATAGTTTGCGCAACGTTGTTGCCATTGCTACAGGCATCGTGGTGTCACGCTCGTCG
TTTGGTATGGCTTCATTCAGCTCCGGTTCCCAACGATCAAGGCGAGTTACATGATCCCCCATGTTGTGCA
AAAAAGCGGTTAGCTCCTTCGGTCCTCCGATCGTTGTCAGAAGTAAGTTGGCCGCAGTGTTATCACTCAT
GGTTATGGCAGCACTGCATAATTCTCTTACTGTCATGCCATCCGTAAGATGCTTTTCTGTGACTGGTGAG
TACTCAACCAAGTCATTCTGAGAATAGTGTATGCGGCGACCGAGTTGCTCTTGCCCGGCGTCAATACGGG
ATAATACCGCGCCACATAGCAGAACTTTAAAAGTGCTCATCATTGGAAAACGTTCTTCGGGGCGAAAACT
CTCAAGGATCTTACCGCTGTTGAGATCCAGTTCGATGTAACCCACTCGTGCACCCAACTGATCTTCAGCA
TCTTTTACTTTCACCAGCGTTTCTGGGTGAGCAAAAACAGGAAGGCAAAATGCCGCAAAAAAGGGAATAA
GGGCGACACGGAAATGTTGAATACTCATACTCTTCCTTTTTCAATATTATTGAAGCATTTATCAGGGTTA
TTGTCTCATGAGCGGATACATATTTGAATGTATTTAGAAAAATAAACAAATAGGGGTTCCGCGCACATTT
CCCCGAAAAGTGCCACCTGACGTCGACGGATCGGGAGATCTCCCGATCCCCTATGGTGCACTCTCAGTAC
AATCTGCTCTGATGCCGCATAGTTAAGCCAGTATCTGCTCCCTGCTTGTGTGTTGGAGGTCGCTGAGTAG
TGCGCGAGCAAAATTTAAGCTACAACAAGGCAAGGCTTGACCGACAATTGCATGAAGAATCTGCTTAGGG
TTAGGCGTTTTGCGCTGCTTCGCGATGTACGGGCCAGATATACGCGTTGACATTGATTATTGACTAGTTA
TTAATAGTAATCAATTACGGGGTCATTAGTTCATAGCCCATATATGGAGTTCCGCGTTACATAACTTACG
GTAAATGGCCCGCCTGGCTGACCGCCCAACGACCCCCGCCCATTGACGTCAATAATGACGTATGTTCCCA
TAGTAACGCCAATAGGGACTTTCCATTGACGTCAATGGGTGGAGTATTTACGGTAAACTGCCCACTTGGC
AGTACATCAAGTGTATCATATGCCAAGTACGCCCCCTATTGACGTCAATGACGGTAAATGGCCCGCCTGG
CATTATGCCCAGTACATGACCTTATGGGACTTTCCTACTTGGCAGTACATCTACGTATTAGTCATCGCTA
TTACCATGGTGATGCGGTTTTGGCAGTACATCAATGGGCGTGGATAGCGGTTTGACTCACGGGGATTTCC
AAGTCTCCACCCCATTGACGTCAATGGGAGTTTGTTTTGGCACCAAAATCAACGGGACTTTCCAAAATGT
CGTAACAACTCCGCCCCATTGACGCAAATGGGCGGTAGGCGTGTACGGTGGGAGGTCTATATAAGCAGAG
CTCTCTGGCTAACTAGAGAACCCACTGCTTACTGGCTTATCGAAATTAATACGACTCACTATAGGGAGAC
CCAAGCTAGAGTCGATCCTGAGAACTTCAGGGTGAGTTTGGGGACCCTTGATTGTTCTTTCTTTTTCGCT
ATTGTAAAATTCATGTTATATGGAGGGGGCAAAGTTTTCAGGGTGTTGTTTAGAATGGGAAGATGTCCCT
TGTATCACCATGGACCCTCATGATAATTTTGTTTCTTTCACTTTCTACTCTGTTGACAACCATTGTCTCC
TCTTATTTTCTTTTCATTTTCTGTAACTTTTTCGTTAAACTTTAGCTTGCATTTGTAACGAATTTTTAAA
TTCACTTTTGTTTATTTGTCAGATTGTAAGTACTTTCTCTAATCACTTTTTTTTCAAGGCAATCAGGGTA
TATTATATTGTACTTCAGCACAGTTTTAGAGAACAATTGTTATAATTAAATGATAAGGTAGAATATTTCT
GCATATAAATTCTGGCTGGCGTGGAAATATTCTTATTGGTAGAAACAACTACATCCTGGTCATCATCCTG
CCTTTCTCTTTATGGTTACAATGATATACACTGTTTGAGATGAGGATAAAATACTCTGAGTCCAAACCGG
GCCCCTCTGCTAACCATGTTCATGCCTTCTTCTTTTTCCTACAGCTCCTGGGCAACGTGCTGGTTTGTGC
TGTCGACCCCAAGCTTATGGACTACAAAGACGATGACGACAAGGGATCCACTAGTAACGGCCGCCAGTGT
GCTGGAATTCGCCCTTTAGAACAGGACAGAACCACCCATGCTGAGGGCACCAGACTGAGTCCATTCCTGA
TAGCACCACCTTCTCCCATCAGCCATACAGAACCTCTGGCTGTCAAACTCCAGAATGGAAGCCCGTTAGC
AGAGAGACCTCATCCAGAAGTAAATGGAGACACCAAGTGGCAATCTTCCCAAAGCTGTTATGGAATATCC
CACATGAAAGGCAGCCAGAGCAGTCATGAGAGTCCACATGAAGACAGAGGGTATTCCAGGTGCTTACAGA
ATGGAGGGATAAAACGCACAGTCAGTGAACCATCTCTCTCTGGGCTCCATCCAAACAAGATATTGAAACT
AGACCAAAAAGCTAAGGGAGAAAGCAATATCTTCGAGGAAAGCCAAGAAAGAAACCACGGTAAAAGCAGC
CGTCAGCCAAATGTCTCCGGACTAAGTGATAATGGAGAGCCCGTGACCTCGACCACCCAGGAAAGTTCAG
GTGCAGATGCTTTCCCAACACGGAACTACAATGGAGTTGAAATTCAGGTTCTCAACGAGCAGGAAGGGGA
AAAAGGCAGGAGCGTTACATTACTTAAAAACAAGATTGTGCTAATGCCTAATGGTGCTACAGTTTCTGCC
CATTCTGAGGAGAACACACGTGGTGAACTCCTGGAAAAAACACAGTGTTATCCAGATTGTGTCTCCATTG
CCGTGCAGAGTACCGCATCTCATGTAAACACCCCTAGCAGTCAGGCTGCTATCGAGTTGTCCCACGAGAT
CCCTCAACCATCGCTTACCTCAGCGCAGATCAATTTCTCCCAGACCTCAAGCTTGCAGCTGCCTCCAGAG
CCAGCTGCAATGGTGACTAAGGCCTGTGATGCTGATAATGCCAGTAAACCAGCTATAGTACCAGGTACCT
GTCCTTTTCAGAAAGCAGAACACCAACAAAAGTCAGCTTTGGACATAGGCCCATCTCGTGCAGAAAACAA
AACCATCCAAGGAAGCATGGAGCTATTTGCTGAAGAATACTATCCTAGTTCCGACCGGAATTTGCAAGCT
TCGCATGGCAGCTCTGAACAGTATTCAAAGCAAAAGGAAACCAATGGTGCTTACTTCAGGCAAAGCTCGA
AGTTCCCTAAAGATTCCATCTCTCCCACTACTGTGACCCCACCGTCACAATCACTTCTTGCTCCCCGTCT
TGTTCTTCAGCCTCCTTTAGAAGGAAAAGGCGCTCTAAATGATGTAGCTTTGGAAGAACACCATGACTAC
CCCAACCGAAGCAACCGAACTCTTTTAAGGGAAGGGAAAATAGACCATCAACCCAAGACATCATCTAGCC
AGAGTCTGAATCCATCTGTACATACACCCAACCCCCCCTTGATGCTTCCAGAACAGCATCAGAATGATTG
TGGCTCACCGAGCCCTGAAAAGTCAAGAAAAATGTCAGAATATCTCATGTATTACCTGCCAAATCATGGC
CACAGTGGAGGTTTACAAGAACATAGCCAATACCTGATGGGGCACTGACTCGAGCATGCATCTAGAGGGC
CCTATTCTATAGTGTCACCTAAATGCTAGAGCTCGCTGATCAGCCTCGACTGTGCCTTCTAGTTGCCAGC
CATCTGTTGTTTGCCCCTCCCCCGTGCCTTCCTTGACCCTGGAAGGTGCCACTCCCACTGTCCTTTCCTA
ATAAAATGAGGAAATTGCATCGCATTGTCTGAGTAGGTGTCATTCTATTCTGGGGGGTGGGGTGGGGCAG
GACAGCAAGGGGGAGGATTGGGAAGACAATAGCAGGCATGCTGGGGATGCGGTGGGCTCTATGGCTTCTG
AGGCGGAAAGAACCAGCTGGGGCTCTAGGGGGTATCCCC
[124 nt withheld, positions 7286-7409]
C
[91 nt withheld, positions 7411-7501]
A
[49 nt withheld, positions 7503-7551]
CCTTTGACGTTGGAGTCCACGTTCTTTA
Features (pLannotate 1.2.2; 23 found; start..end, strand, type, name):
    149..478     +  promoter       SV40 promoter: SV40 enhancer and early promoter
    545..1336    +  CDS            neo: KKA2_KLEPN - Also known as kan, nptII. Experimental evidence at protein level: Swiss-Prot protein existence level 1. Resistance to kanamycin, neomycin, paromomycin, ribostamycin, butirosin and gentamicin B. From Klebsiella pneumoniae.
   1360..1518    +  CDS            ble (fragment): BLE_KLEPN - Experimental evidence at protein level: Swiss-Prot protein existence level 1. Binding protein with a strong affinity to the bleomycin family of antibiotics. Binds to CL990; an antimitotic-antibiotic compound. From Klebsiella pneumoniae.
   1513..1634    +  polyA_signal   SV40 poly(A) signal: SV40 polyadenylation signal
   1707..1723    -  protein_bind   lac operator: The lac repressor binds to the lac operator to inhibit transcription in E. coli. This inhibition can be relieved by adding lactose or isopropyl-β-D-thiogalactopyranoside (IPTG). lac repressor encoded by lacI
   1731..1761    -  promoter       lac promoter: promoter for the E. coli lac operon
   1776..1797    -  protein_bind   CAP binding site: CAP binding activates transcription in the presence of cAMP. E. coli catabolite activator protein
   1810..1902    -  CDS            lacI (fragment): lac repressor; lacI; The lac repressor binds to the lac operator to inhibit transcription in E. coli. This inhibition can be relieved by adding lactose or isopropyl-β-D-thiogalactopyranoside (IPTG).
   2085..2673    -  rep_origin     ori: high-copy-number ColE1/pMB1/pBR322/pUC origin of replication
   2844..3704    -  CDS            AmpR: β-lactamase; bla; confers resistance to ampicillin, carbenicillin, and related antibiotics
   3705..3809    -  promoter       AmpR promoter: bla
   3868..3920    -  misc_feature   bom (fragment): basis of mobility region from pBR322
   4075..4454    +  enhancer       CMV enhancer: human cytomegalovirus immediate early enhancer
   4455..4658    +  promoter       CMV promoter: human cytomegalovirus (CMV) immediate early promoter
   4654..4687    +  LTR            5' LTR (truncated) (fragment): truncated 5' long terminal repeat (LTR) from HIV-1
   4703..4721    +  promoter       T7 promoter: promoter for bacteriophage T7 RNA polymerase
   4758..5330    +  intron         β-globin intron: intron from rabbit β-globin gene
   5375..5395    +  CDS            3xFLAG (fragment): three tandem FLAG® epitope tags
   5442..6941    +  CDS            Tet2 (fragment): TET2_MOUSE - Also known as Kiaa1546. Experimental evidence at protein level: Swiss-Prot protein existence level 1. Dioxygenase that catalyzes the conversion of the modified genomic base 5-methylcytosine (5mC) into 5-hydroxymethylcytosine (5hmC) and plays a key role in active DNA demethylation. Has a preference for 5-hydroxymethylcytosine in CpG motifs. Also mediates subsequent conversion of 5hmC into 5-formylcytosine (5fC), and conversion of 5fC to 5-carboxylcytosine (5caC). Conversion of 5mC into 5hmC, 5fC and 5caC probably constitutes the first step in cytosine demethylation. Methylation at
   6972..6990    -  promoter       SP6 promoter: promoter for bacteriophage SP6 RNA polymerase
   7016..7240    +  polyA_signal   bGH poly(A) signal: bovine growth hormone polyadenylation signal
   7244..7265    +  promoter       SV40 promoter (fragment): SV40 enhancer and early promoter
   7286..135     +  rep_origin     f1 ori (across the origin) (sequence partly withheld): f1 bacteriophage origin of replication; arrow indicates direction of (+) strand synthesis
