[The description below was written by a language model from this plasmid's Addgene catalogue record and pLannotate feature annotations shown in this document.]
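Description:
pcDNA3-FLAG-mTET2 (N500) is a mammalian expression plasmid of about 7.6 kb, built on a pcDNA3-family backbone (catalogued as pcDNA3.1), that produces an N-terminal fragment of mouse TET2, a methylcytosine dioxygenase that oxidises 5-methylcytosine to 5-hydroxymethylcytosine and further derivatives. The insert encodes only the first 500 amino acids of the protein, which matches the 1,500-nt Tet2 fragment annotated in the sequence. It carries a FLAG epitope at its N terminus. The annotation software labels this as a short fragment of 3xFLAG, whose length is consistent with a single FLAG tag.

Expression is driven by the human CMV immediate-early enhancer and promoter. A rabbit β-globin intron lies between the promoter and the tagged coding sequence, an arrangement generally included to improve mRNA processing and expression, and the transcript is terminated by the bovine growth hormone polyadenylation signal. T7 and SP6 phage promoters flank the cassette, as is usual for this backbone. A brief match to a truncated HIV-1 LTR just downstream of the CMV promoter is probably an annotation artefact rather than a functional viral element.

A separate SV40 early promoter drives the neomycin phosphotransferase gene with an SV40 poly(A) signal, allowing G418 selection of stably transfected mammalian cells. In E. coli the plasmid is maintained through a high-copy ColE1/pUC-type origin and ampicillin resistance (β-lactamase), and an f1 origin is also present. The associated study concerns monoubiquitylation and chromatin binding of TET dioxygenases by the CRL4(VprBP) E3 ligase, so a truncation like this would suit domain mapping by transfection and FLAG-based detection or immunoprecipitation, although the record does not state its specific use.
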