Addgene plasmid #89897: pcDNA3-FLAG-mTET2 (N500)
Purpose: Expresses mouse TET2 N500 truncation in mammalian cells
Depositing lab: Yue Xiong. Depositing organization: University of North Carolina at Chapel Hill. Publication: CRL4(VprBP) E3 Ligase Promotes Monoubiquitylation and Chromatin Binding of TET Dioxygenases. Nakagawa T, Lv L, Nakagawa M, Yu Y, Yu C, D'Alessio AC, Nakayama K, Fan HY, Chen X, Xiong Y. Mol Cell. 2015 Jan 22;57(2):247-60. doi: 10.1016/j.molcel.2014.12.002. Epub 2014 Dec 31. PubMed 25557551.
Backbone
  Vector backbone: pcDNA3.1
  Vector type: Mammalian Expression
Growth in bacteria
  Bacterial resistance: Ampicillin, 100 μg/mL
  Growth temperature: 37°C
  Growth strain: DH5alpha
  Copy number: Unknown
Gene/Insert
  Gene/Insert name: TET2 (alt names: Tet Methylcytosine Dioxygenase 2; KIAA1546; Methylcytosine Dioxygenase TET2)
  Species: M. musculus (mouse)
  Mutation: N-term 500 truncation of mouse TET2 (contains first 500 aa's)
  GenBank ID: NM_001040400.2 NM_001346736.1
  Entrez Gene: Tet2 (a.k.a. Ayu17-449, E130014J05Rik, mKIAA1546)
  Tag / fusion protein: Flag (N terminal on insert)
Terms and licenses: Academic/Nonprofit Terms; Industry Terms: Not Available to Industry
How to cite: pcDNA3-FLAG-mTET2 (N500) was a gift from Yue Xiong (Addgene plasmid # 89897 ; http://n2t.net/addgene:89897 ; RRID:Addgene_89897)
